Addgene plasmid #232652: pXJ-Myc-SP2
Purpose: transient expresses SP2 in mammalian cells
Depositing lab: Chen-Yang Shen. Depositing organization: Institute of Biomedical Sciences, Academia Sinica. Publication: Genetic insights into carbohydrate sulfotransferase 8 and its impact on the immunotherapy efficacy of cancer. Chou WC, Chen WT, Kuo CT, Chang YM, Lu YS, Li CW, Hung MC, Shen CY. Cell Rep. 2024 Jan 23;43(1):113641. doi: 10.1016/j.celrep.2023.113641. Epub 2023 Dec 30. PubMed 38165805.
Backbone
  Vector backbone: modified pXJ40
  Backbone size w/o insert (bp): 4669
  Vector type: Mammalian Expression
  Selectable markers: No mammalian selection marker
Growth in bacteria
  Bacterial resistance: Ampicillin, 100 μg/mL
  Growth temperature: 37°C
  Growth strain: DH5alpha
  Copy number: High Copy
Gene/Insert
  Gene/Insert name: SP2
  Species: H. sapiens (human)
  Insert size (bp): 1848
  Entrez Gene: SP2
  Promoter: CMV
  Tag / fusion protein: Myc (N terminal on insert)
  Cloning method: Restriction Enzyme; 5′ cloning site BamHI (not destroyed); 3′ cloning site XhoI (not destroyed)
  Sequencing primers: 5′ Bglob-intron-F; 3′ SV40pA-R
Terms and licenses: Academic/Nonprofit Terms; Industry Terms: Not Available to Industry
How to cite: pXJ-Myc-SP2 was a gift from Chen-Yang Shen (Addgene plasmid # 232652 ; http://n2t.net/addgene:232652 ; RRID:Addgene_232652)
