[The description below was written by a language model from this plasmid's Addgene catalogue record and pLannotate feature annotations shown in this document.]
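Description:
pXJ-Myc-SP2 is a mammalian expression plasmid built on a modified pXJ40 backbone for transient expression of human SP2, a transcription factor that binds GC-box promoter elements. The sequenced record is about 6.5 kb. In bacteria it is maintained at high copy through a ColE1/pUC-type origin and selected with ampicillin via the β-lactamase gene. An f1 phage origin is also present, along with small remnants of lacZα, rop and the pBR322 bom region that are vestiges of the parental vectors rather than functional parts. The plasmid carries no mammalian selection marker, so it suits transient transfection rather than the derivation of stable lines.

The expression cassette is driven by the human cytomegalovirus immediate-early enhancer and promoter, followed by a rabbit β-globin intron, which is commonly included because splicing of the primary transcript tends to improve mRNA export and expression. A T7 promoter lies just upstream of the coding region and could in principle support in vitro transcription. The open reading frame begins with a Myc epitope tag fused to the N-terminus of SP2, which was inserted between BamHI and XhoI sites that both remain intact. The tag allows the protein to be detected or immunoprecipitated with anti-Myc antibodies. Downstream lie a short multiple cloning site remnant, a second, reverse-oriented T7 promoter, fragments of SV40 sequence (small t intron and large T antigen) and the SV40 polyadenylation signal that terminates the transcript. The construct is used to overexpress tagged SP2 in cultured mammalian cells, and the associated publication concerns carbohydrate sulfotransferase 8 and cancer immunotherapy efficacy, although the record does not state the specific role of SP2 in that work.
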