Features (pLannotate 1.2.2; 20 found; start..end, strand, type, name):
      2..305     +  enhancer       CMV enhancer: human cytomegalovirus immediate early enhancer
    306..509     +  promoter       CMV promoter: human cytomegalovirus (CMV) immediate early promoter
    625..647     +  promoter       SRα promoter (fragment): hybrid promoter consisting of the SV40 early promoter plus part of the long terminal repeat of human T-lymphotrophic virus 1
    671..1243    +  intron         β-globin intron: intron from rabbit β-globin gene
   1298..1316    +  promoter       T7 promoter: promoter for bacteriophage T7 RNA polymerase
   1337..1366    +  CDS            Myc: Myc (human c-Myc proto-oncogene) epitope tag
   1388..3226    +  CDS            SP2: SP2_HUMAN - Also known as KIAA0048. Experimental evidence at protein level: Swiss-Prot protein existence level 1. Binds to GC box promoters elements and selectively activates mRNA synthesis from genes that contain functional recognition sites. From Homo sapiens (Human).
   3236..3256    +  misc_feature   MCS (fragment): pBluescript multiple cloning site
   3296..3314    -  promoter       T7 promoter: promoter for bacteriophage T7 RNA polymerase
   3324..3363    +  CDS            lacZα (fragment): LacZα fragment of β-galactosidase; lacZ fragment
   3373..3428    +  intron         small t intron (fragment): SV40 (simian virus 40) small t antigen intron
   3428..3565    +  CDS            large T antigen (fragment): large T antigen from SV40 (simian virus 40)
   3588..3709    +  polyA_signal   SV40 poly(A) signal: SV40 polyadenylation signal
   3908..4496    -  rep_origin     ori: high-copy-number ColE1/pMB1/pBR322/pUC origin of replication
   4667..5527    -  CDS            AmpR: β-lactamase; bla; confers resistance to ampicillin, carbenicillin, and related antibiotics
   5528..5632    -  promoter       AmpR promoter: bla
   5727..5762    +  CDS            rop (fragment): Rop protein, which maintains plasmids at low copy number; rop
   5864..5963    +  misc_feature   bom (fragment): basis of mobility region from pBR322
   5991..6419    -  rep_origin     f1 ori (sequence partly withheld): f1 bacteriophage origin of replication; arrow indicates direction of (+) strand synthesis
   6423..6491    -  CDS            lacZα (fragment): LacZα fragment of β-galactosidase; lacZ fragment
>Addgene plasmid #232652 | pXJ-Myc-SP2 | addgene full sequence | sequence record 464240 | Addgene NGS Result
CCGTTACATAACTTACGGTAAATGGCCCGCCTGGCTGACCGCCCAACGACCCCCGCCCATTGACGTCAAT
AATGACGTATGTTCCCATAGTAACGCCAATAGGGACTTTCCATTGACGTCAATGGGTGGAGTATTTACGG
TAAACTGCCCACTTGGCAGTACATCAAGTGTATCATATGCCAAGTACGCCCCCTATTGACGTCAATGACG
GTAAATGGCCCGCCTGGCATTATGCCCAGTACATGACCTTATGGGACTTTCCTACTTGGCAGTACATCTA
CGTATTAGTCATCGCTATTACCATGGTGATGCGGTTTTGGCAGTACATCAATGGGCGTGGATAGCGGTTT
GACTCACGGGGATTTCCAAGTCTCCACCCCATTGACGTCAATGGGAGTTTGTTTTGGCACCAAAATCAAC
GGGACTTTCCAAAATGTCGTAACAACTCCGCCCCATTGACGCAAATGGGCGGTAGGCGTGTACGGTGGGA
GGTCTATATAAGCAGAGCTCGTTTAGTGAACCGTCAGATCGCCTGGAGACGCCATCCACGCTGTTTTGAC
CTCCATAGAAGACACCGGGACCGATCCAGCCTCCGCGGCCGGGAACGGTGCATTGGAACGGACCCCTAGG
CTTTTGCAAAAAGCTCCGGATCGATCCTGAGAACTTCAGGGTGAGTTTGGGGACCCTTGATTGTTCTTTC
TTTTTCGCTATTGTAAAATTCATGTTATATGGAGGGGGCAAAGTTTTCAGGGTGTTGTTTAGAATGGGAA
GATGTCCCTTGTATCACCATGGACCCTCATGATAATTTTGTTTCTTTCACTTTCTACTCTGTTGACAACC
ATTGTCTCCTCTTATTTTCTTTTCATTTTCTGTAACTTTTTCGTTAAACTTTAGCTTGCATTTGTAACGA
ATTTTTAAATTCACTTTTGTTTATTTGTCAGATTGTAAGTACTTTCTCTAATCACTTTTTTTTCAAGGCA
ATCAGGGTATATTATATTGTACTTCAGCACAGTTTTAGAGAACAATTGTTATAATTAAATGATAAGGTAG
AATATTTCTGCATATAAATTCTGGCTGGCGTGGAAATATTCTTATTGGTAGAAACAACTACATCCTGGTC
ATCATCCTGCCTTTCTCTTTATGGTTACAATGATATACACTGTTTGAGATGAGGATAAAATACTCTGAGT
CCAAACCGGGCCCCTCTGCTAACCATGTTCATGCCTTCTTCTTTTTCCTACAGCTCCTGGGCAACGTGCT
GGTTATTGTGCTGTCTCATCATTTTGGCAAAGAATTGTAATACGACTCACTATAGGGCGAATTCACCATG
GCAGAGGAGCAAAAGCTCATTTCTGAAGAGGACTTGTTGCGGAAACATATGGGATCCATGAGCGATCCAC
AGACCAGCATGGCTGCCACTGCTGCTGTGAGTCCCAGTGACTACCTGCAGCCTGCCGCCTCCACCACCCA
GGACTCCCAGCCATCTCCCTTAGCCCTGCTTGCTGCAACATGTAGCAAAATTGGCCCTCCAGCAGTTGAA
GCTGCTGTGACACCTCCTGCTCCCCCACAGCCCACACCGCGGAAACTTGTCCCTATCAAACCTGCCCCTC
TCCCTCTCAGCCCCGGCAAGAATAGCTTTGGAATCTTGTCCTCCAAAGGAAATATACTTCAGATTCAGGG
GTCACAACTGAGCGCCTCCTATCCTGGAGGGCAGCTGGTGTTCGCTATCCAGAATCCCACCATGATCAAC
AAAGGGACCCGATCAAATGCCAATATCCAGTACCAGGCGGTCCCTCAGATTCAGGCAAGCAATTCCCAAA
CCATCCAAGTACAGCCCAATCTCACCAACCAGATCCAGATCATCCCTGGCACCAACCAAGCCATCATCAC
CCCCTCACCGTCCAGTCACAAGCCTGTCCCCATCAAGCCAGCCCCCATCCAGAAGTCGAGTACGACCACC
ACCCCCGTGCAGAGCGGGGCCAATGTGGTGAAGCTGACAGGTGGGGGCGGCAATGTGACGCTCACTCTGC
CCGTCAACAACCTTGTGAACGCCAGTGACACCGGGGCCCCTACTCAGCTCCTCACTGAAAGCCCCCCAAC
CCCGCTGTCTAAGACTAACAAGAAAGCAAGGAAGAAGAGCCTTCCTGCCTCCCAGCCCCCTGTGGCTGTG
GCTGAGCAGGTGGAGACGGTGCTGATCGAGACCACCGCGGACAACATCATCCAGGCAGGAAATAACCTGC
TCATTGTTCAGAGCCCTGGTGGGGGCCAGCCAGCTGTGGTCCAGCAGGTCCAGGTGGTGCCCCCCAAGGC
CGAGCAGCAGCAGGTGGTACAGATCCCCCAGCAGGCTCTGCGGGTGGTGCAGGCGGCATCTGCCACCCTC
CCCACTGTACCCCAGAAGCCCTCCCAGAACTTTCAGATCCAGGCAGCCGAGCCGACACCTACTCAGGTCT
ACATCCGCACGCCTTCCGGTGAGGTGCAGACAGTCCTTGTCCAGGACAGCCCCCCAGCAACAGCTGCAGC
CACCTCTAACACCACCTGTAGCAGCCCTGCATCCCGTGCTCCCCATCTGAGTGGGACCAGCAAAAAGCAC
TCAGCTGCAATTCTCCGAAAAGAGCGTCCCCTGCCAAAGATTGCCCCAGCCGGGAGCATCATCAGCCTGA
ATGCAGCCCAGTTGGCGGCAGCTGCCCAGGCAATGCAGACCATCAACATCAATGGTGTCCAGGTCCAGGG
CGTGCCTGTCACCATCACCAACACAGGCGGGCAGCAGCAGCTGACAGTGCAGAATGTTTCTGGGAACAAC
CTGACCATCAGTGGGCTGAGCCCCACCCAGATCCAGCTGCAAATGGAACAAGCCCTGGCCGGAGAGACCC
AGCCCGGGGAGAAGCGGCGCCGCATGGCCTGCACGTGTCCCAACTGCAAGGATGGGGAGAAGAGGTCTGG
AGAGCAGGGCAAGAAGAAGCACGTGTGCCACATCCCCGACTGTGGCAAGACGTTCCGTAAGACGTCCTTG
CTGCGTGCCCATGTGCGCCTGCACACTGGCGAGCGGCCCTTTGTCTGCAACTGGTTCTTCTGTGGGAAGA
GGTTCACACGGAGTGACGAGCTCCAACGGCATGCTCGCACCCACACAGGGGACAAACGCTTCGAGTGCGC
CCAGTGTCAGAAGCGCTTCATGAGGAGTGACCACCTCACCAAGCATTACAAGACCCACCTGGTCACGAAG
AACTTGTAAGGCCAACTCGAGGGGGGGCCCGGTACCTTAATTAATTAAGGTACCAGGTAAGTGTACCCAA
TTCGCCCTATAGTGAGTCGTATTACAATTCACTCGATCGCCCTTCCCAACAGTTGCGCAGCCTGAATGGC
GAATGGAGATCCAATTTTTAAGTGTATAATGTGTTAAACTACTGATTCTAATTGTTTGTGTATTTTAGAT
TCACAGTCCCAAGGCTCATTTCAGGCCCCTCAGTCCTCACAGTCTGTTCATGATCATAATCAGCCATACC
ACATTTGTAGAGGTTTTACTTGCTTTAAAAAACCTCCCACACCTCCCCCTGAACCTGAAACATAAAATGA
ATGCAATTGTTGTTGTTAACTTGTTTATTGCAGCTTATAATGGTTACAAATAAAGCAATAGCATCACAAA
TTTCACAAATAAAGCATTTTTTTCACTGCATTCTAGTTGTGGTTTGTCCAAACTCATCAATGTATCTTAA
CGCGCGACTCTAGACTCTTCCGCTTCCTCGCTCACTGACTCGCTGCGCTCGGTCGTTCGGCTGCGGCGAG
CGGTATCAGCTCACTCAAAGGCGGTAATACGGTTATCCACAGAATCAGGGGATAACGCAGGAAAGAACAT
GTGAGCAAAAGGCCAGCAAAAGGCCAGGAACCGTAAAAAGGCCGCGTTGCTGGCGTTTTTCCATAGGCTC
CGCCCCCCTGACGAGCATCACAAAAATCGACGCTCAAGTCAGAGGTGGCGAAACCCGACAGGACTATAAA
GATACCAGGCGTTTCCCCCTGGAAGCTCCCTCGTGCGCTCTCCTGTTCCGACCCTGCCGCTTACCGGATA
CCTGTCCGCCTTTCTCCCTTCGGGAAGCGTGGCGCTTTCTCATAGCTCACGCTGTAGGTATCTCAGTTCG
GTGTAGGTCGTTCGCTCCAAGCTGGGCTGTGTGCACGAACCCCCCGTTCAGCCCGACCGCTGCGCCTTAT
CCGGTAACTATCGTCTTGAGTCCAACCCGGTAAGACACGACTTATCGCCACTGGCAGCAGCCACTGGTAA
CAGGATTAGCAGAGCGAGGTATGTAGGCGGTGCTACAGAGTTCTTGAAGTGGTGGCCTAACTACGGCTAC
ACTAGAAGAACAGTATTTGGTATCTGCGCTCTGCTGAAGCCAGTTACCTTCGGAAAAAGAGTTGGTAGCT
CTTGATCCGGCAAACAAACCACCGCTGGTAGCGGTGGTTTTTTTGTTTGCAAGCAGCAGATTACGCGCAG
AAAAAAAGGATCTCAAGAAGATCCTTTGATCTTTTCTACGGGGTCTGACGCTCAGTGGAACGAAAACTCA
CGTTAAGGGATTTTGGTCATGAGATTATCAAAAAGGATCTTCACCTAGATCCTTTTAAATTAAAAATGAA
GTTTTAAATCAATCTAAAGTATATATGAGTAAACTTGGTCTGACAGTTACCAATGCTTAATCAGTGAGGC
ACCTATCTCAGCGATCTGTCTATTTCGTTCATCCATAGTTGCCTGACTCCCCGTCGTGTAGATAACTACG
ATACGGGAGGGCTTACCATCTGGCCCCAGTGCTGCAATGATACCGCGAGACCCACGCTCACCGGCTCCAG
ATTTATCAGCAATAAACCAGCCAGCCGGAAGGGCCGAGCGCAGAAGTGGTCCTGCAACTTTATCCGCCTC
CATCCAGTCTATTAATTGTTGCCGGGAAGCTAGAGTAAGTAGTTCGCCAGTTAATAGTTTGCGCAACGTT
GTTGCCATTGCTACAGGCATCGTGGTGTCACGCTCGTCGTTTGGTATGGCTTCATTCAGCTCCGGTTCCC
AACGATCAAGGCGAGTTACATGATCCCCCATGTTGTGCAAAAAAGCGGTTAGCTCCTTCGGTCCTCCGAT
CGTTGTCAGAAGTAAGTTGGCCGCAGTGTTATCACTCATGGTTATGGCAGCACTGCATAATTCTCTTACT
GTCATGCCATCCGTAAGATGCTTTTCTGTGACTGGTGAGTACTCAACCAAGTCATTCTGAGAATAGTGTA
TGCGGCGACCGAGTTGCTCTTGCCCGGCGTCAATACGGGATAATACCGCGCCACATAGCAGAACTTTAAA
AGTGCTCATCATTGGAAAACGTTCTTCGGGGCGAAAACTCTCAAGGATCTTACCGCTGTTGAGATCCAGT
TCGATGTAACCCACTCGTGCACCCAACTGATCTTCAGCATCTTTTACTTTCACCAGCGTTTCTGGGTGAG
CAAAAACAGGAAGGCAAAATGCCGCAAAAAAGGGAATAAGGGCGACACGGAAATGTTGAATACTCATACT
CTTCCTTTTTCAATATTATTGAAGCATTTATCAGGGTTATTGTCTCATGAGCGGATACATATTTGAATGT
ATTTAGAAAAATAAACAAATAGGGGTTCCGCGCACATTTCCCCGAAAAGTGCCACCTGACGTCTAAGAAA
CCATTATTATCATGACATTAACCTATAAAAATAGGCGTATCACGAGGCCCTTTCGTCTCGCGCGTTTCGG
TGATGACGGTGAAAACCTCTGACACATGCAGCTCCCGGAGACGGTCACAGCTTGTCTGTAAGCGGATGCC
GGGAGCAGACAAGCCCGTCAGGGCGCGTCAGCGGGTGTTGGCGGGTGTCGGGGCTGGCTTAACTATGCGG
CATCAGAGCAGATTGTACTGAGAGTGCACCATATGCGGTGTGAAATACCGCACAGATGCGTAAGGAGAAA
ATACCGCATCAGGAAATTGTAAGCGTTAATATTTTGTTAAAATTCGCGTTAAATTTTTGTTAAATCAGCT
CATTTTTTAACCAATAGGCCGAAATCGGCAAAATCCCTTATAAATCAAAAGAATAGACCGAGATAGGGT
[37 nt withheld, positions 6090-6126]
AAAGAACGTGGACTCCAACGTCAAAGG
[49 nt withheld, positions 6154-6202]
T
[91 nt withheld, positions 6204-6294]
G
[124 nt withheld, positions 6296-6419]
CCATTCGCCATTCAGGCTGCGCAACTGTTGGGAAGGGCGATCGGTGCGGGCCTCTTCGCTATTACGCCAG
CTAGAGT
